Addgene plasmid #43235: II-ACAA
Depositing lab: Chad Cowan & Kiran Musunuru. Depositing organization: Harvard University. Publication: A TALEN Genome-Editing System for Generating Human Stem Cell-Based Disease Models. Ding Q, Lee YK, Schaefer EA, Peters DT, Veres A, Kim K, Kuperwasser N, Motola DL, Meissner TB, Hendriks WT, Trevisan M, Gupta RM, Moisan A, Banks E, Friesen M, Schinzel RT, Xia F, Tang A, Xia Y, Figueroa E, Wann A, Ahfeldt T, Daheron L, Zhang F, Rubin LL, Peng LF, Chung RT, Musunuru K, Cowan CA. Cell Stem Cell. 2012 Dec 12. pii: S1934-5909(12)00645-5. doi: 10.1016/j.stem.2012.11.011. PubMed 23246482.
Backbone
  Vector backbone: pCRII-TOPO
  Backbone manufacturer: Invitrogen
  Backbone size w/o insert (bp): 3973
  Vector type: Bacterial Cloning
Growth in bacteria
  Bacterial resistance: Ampicillin and Kanamycin, 100 & 50 μg/mL
  Growth temperature: 37°C
  Growth strain: Top10
  Copy number: High Copy
Gene/Insert
  Gene/Insert name: II-ACAA
  Species: Synthetic
  Insert size (bp): 426
  Cloning method: TOPO Cloning
  Sequencing primers: 5′ T7; 3′ M13-rev
Terms and licenses: Academic/Nonprofit Terms; Industry Terms: Not Available to Industry
How to cite: II-ACAA was a gift from Chad Cowan & Kiran Musunuru (Addgene plasmid # 43235 ; http://n2t.net/addgene:43235 ; RRID:Addgene_43235)
