[The description below was written by a language model from this plasmid's Addgene catalogue record.]
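Description:
II-ACAA is a bacterial cloning plasmid built on the commercial pCRII-TOPO backbone (about 4.0 kb without insert), into which a 426 bp synthetic fragment was introduced by TOPO cloning. It is maintained at high copy number in E. coli and is selected with ampicillin and kanamycin, as the backbone carries both resistance markers. The insert can be read from the flanking T7 and M13 reverse priming sites listed for sequencing. No feature table accompanies the record, so the origins of replication and other backbone elements are not itemised. The plasmid has no recorded expression function of its own, in bacteria or in any other host.

The payload is described only by its name, its synthetic origin and its size. The associated publication describes a TALEN genome-editing system for generating human stem cell-based disease models, which indicates that this plasmid is one component of a TALEN assembly library. The name suggests a pre-assembled block of TAL effector repeats specifying the four-base sequence A-C-A-A, with "II" marking the block's position in the final array. A 426 bp insert fits four repeat modules of roughly 100 bp each plus flanking sequence. This reading is an inference from the name and size, because the record does not state the repeat composition, the repeat-variable diresidues or the junction sites used for assembly. Under that interpretation, the plasmid would serve as a stock source of a multimer module, to be excised or amplified and joined with other position-specific blocks into a full-length TALEN expression vector targeting a chosen genomic site.
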