>Addgene plasmid #43235 | II-ACAA | depositor partial sequence | sequence record 58500 | II-ACAA sequence 426 bps
CGTCTCGCTTAACCCCAGAGCAGGTCGTGGCAATCGCCTCCAACATTGGCGGGAAACAGGCACTCGAGAC
TGTCCAGCGCCTGCTTCCCGTGCTGTGCCAAGCGCACGGACTCACCCCAGAGCAGGTCGTGGCGATCGCA
AGCCACGACGGAGGAAAGCAAGCCTTGGAAACAGTACAGAGGCTGTTGCCTGTGCTGTGCCAAGCGCACG
GCCTCACCCCAGAGCAGGTCGTGGCAATCGCCTCCAACATTGGCGGGAAACAGGCACTCGAGACTGTCCA
GCGCCTGCTTCCCGTGCTGTGCCAAGCGCACGGATTAACCCCAGAGCAGGTCGTGGCAATCGCCTCCAAC
ATTGGCGGGAAACAGGCACTCGAGACTGTCCAGCGCCTGCTTCCCGTGCTGTGCCAAGCGCACGGGCTCA
GAGACG
