>Addgene plasmid #43235 | II-ACAA | addgene partial sequence | sequence record 61933 | M13-F20 5'-TGTAAAACGACGGCCAGT-3'
GGGCGAATTGGGCCCTCTAGATGCATGCTCGAGCGGCCGCCAGTGTGATGGATATCTGCAGAATTCGCCC
TTAGTATCTTTCCTGTGCCCACGTCTCTGAGCCCGTGCGCTTGGCACAGCACGGGAAGCAGGCGCTGGAC
AGTCTCGAGTGCCTGTTTCCCGCCAATGTTGGAGGCGATTGCCACGACCTGCTCTGGGGTTAATCCGTGC
GCTTGGCACAGCACGGGAAGCAGGCGCTGGACAGTCTCGAGTGCCTGTTTCCCGCCAATGTTGGAGGCGA
TTGCCACGACCTGCTCTGGGGTGAGGCCGTGCGCTTGGCACAGCACAGGCAACAGCCTCTGTACTGTTTC
CAAGGCTTGCTTTCCTCCGTCGTGGCTTGCGATCGCCACGACCTGCTCTGGGGTGAGTCCGTGCGCTTGG
CACAGCACGGGAAGCAGGCGCTGGACAGTCTCGAGTGCCTGTTTCCCGCCAATGTTGGAGGCGATTGCCA
CGACCTGCTCTGGGGTTAAGCGAGACGCGCTAGGACGGCATCTATATAAGGGCGAATTCCAGCACACTGG
CGGCCGTTACTAGTGGATCCGAGCTCGGTACCAAGCTTGGCGTAATCATGGTCATAGCTGTTTCCTGTGT
GAAATTGTTATCCGCTCACAATTCCACACAACATACGAGCCGGAAGCATAAAGTGTAAAGCCTGGGGTGC
CTAATGAGTGAGCTAACTCACATTAATTGCGTTGCGCTCACTGCCCGCTTTCCAGTCGGGAAACCTGTCG
TGCCAGCTGCATTAATGAATCGGCCAACGCGCGGGGAGAGGCGGTTTGCGTATTGGGCGCTCTTCCGCTT
CCTCGCTCACTGACTCGCTGCGCTCGGTCGTTCGGCTGCGGCGA
